>Addgene plasmid #31619 | MSCV-SNAP-Smo | addgene partial sequence | sequence record 36260 | pLXSN-5
NTCTTNTCNNCCTACTCCTTCTCTAGGCGCCGGAATTAGATCTCTCGAGGTTAATTCACCATGGCCGCTG
GCCGCCCCGTGCGTGGGCCCGAGCTGGCGCCCCGGAGGCTGCTGCAGTTGCTGCTGCTGGTACTGCTGGG
GGGCCCGGGCCGGGGGGCGGCCTTGAGCGGGAACGTGACCGGGCCTGGGCCTCACAGCGCCAGCGGGAGC
TCGAGCATGGACAAAGACTGCGAAATGAAGCGCACCACCCTGGATAGCCCTCTGGGCAAGCTGGAACTGT
CTGGGTGCGAACAGGGCCTGCACGAGATCAAGCTGCTGGGCAAAGGAACATCTGCCGCCGACGCCGTGGA
AGTGCCTGCCCCAGCCGCCGTGCTGGGCGGACCAGAGCCACTGATGCAGGCCACCGCCTGGCTCAACGCC
TACTTTCACCAGCCTGAGGCCATCGAGGAGTTCCCTGTGCCAGCCCTGCACCACCCAGTGTTCCAGCAGG
AGAGCTTTACCCGCCAGGTGCTGTGGAAACTGCTGAAAGTGGTGAAGTTCGGAGAGGTCATCAGCTACCA
GCAGCTGGCCGCCCTGGCCGGCAATCCCGCCGCCACCGCCGCCGTGAAAACCGCCCTGAGCGGAAATCCC
GTGCCCATTCTGATCCCCTGCCACCGGGTGGTGTCTAGCTCTGGCGCCGTGGGGGGCTACGAGGGCGGGC
TCGCCGTGAAAGAGTGGCTGCTGGCCCACGAGGGCCACAGACTGGGCAAGCCTGGGCTGGGCAGCTCGAG
GAGGAACGTGCCGGTGACCAGCCCTCCGCCGCCGCTGCTGAGCCACTGCGGCCGGGCCGCCCACTGCGAG
CCTTTGCGCTACAACGTGTGCCTGGGCTCGGCGCTGCCCTACGGAGCCACCACCACGCTGCTGGCTGGGG
ANTCGATCAGAAANAGAATTTTNCGNCAACCTTGA
