[The description below was written by a language model from this plasmid's Addgene catalogue record.]
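Description:
MSCV-SNAP-Smo is a retroviral mammalian expression plasmid built on the pMSCV-pac backbone (about 7 kb without insert), a murine stem cell virus-derived vector. In vectors of this family the payload sits between the viral long terminal repeats. When the plasmid is introduced into a packaging cell line, the LTR-flanked region is packaged into retroviral particles, which then integrate it stably into the genome of transduced target cells. In bacteria the plasmid is maintained at high copy number under ampicillin selection. In mammalian cells, stable transductants are selected through the puromycin N-acetyltransferase (pac) gene, which confers puromycin resistance. The record does not list the promoters explicitly. In MSCV-type vectors the insert is generally transcribed from the 5′ LTR, but no feature table is available here to confirm the arrangement of regulatory elements.

The insert is mouse Smoothened (Smo), the seven-pass transmembrane signal transducer of the Hedgehog pathway, cloned by restriction enzyme methods and carrying a SNAP tag at its N terminus. The SNAP tag is an engineered alkyltransferase domain that reacts covalently with benzylguanine-conjugated substrates, so the fusion protein can be labelled with fluorophores or blocking reagents at chosen times. An N-terminal tag on Smoothened would be expected to face the extracellular side, which would allow selective labelling of the surface pool with membrane-impermeant substrates. The associated publication concerns lateral transport of Smoothened from the plasma membrane into the ciliary membrane. This suggests the construct was used to generate stable cell lines for pulse-labelling and for tracking Smoothened trafficking to the primary cilium.
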