Addgene plasmid #31619: MSCV-SNAP-Smo
Depositing lab: Rajat Rohatgi. Depositing organization: Stanford University. Publication: Lateral transport of Smoothened from the plasma membrane to the membrane of the cilium. Milenkovic L, Scott MP, Rohatgi R. J Cell Biol. 2009 Nov 2. 187(3):365-74. 10.1083/jcb.200907126 PubMed 19948480.
Backbone
  Vector backbone: pMSCV-pac
  Backbone manufacturer: Hawley et al., 1994
  Backbone size w/o insert (bp): 7000
  Vector type: Mammalian Expression, Retroviral
  Selectable markers: puromycin N-acetyl transferase (pac)
Growth in bacteria
  Bacterial resistance: Ampicillin, 100 μg/mL
  Growth temperature: 37°C
  Growth strain: DH5alpha
  Copy number: High Copy
Gene/Insert
  Gene/Insert name: Smo
  Species: M. musculus (mouse)
  Entrez Gene: Smo (a.k.a. E130215L21Rik, Smoh, bnb, smoothened)
  Tag / fusion protein: SNAP (N terminal on insert)
  Cloning method: Restriction Enzyme
  Sequencing primers: 5′ pLXSN 5'
Terms and licenses: Academic/Nonprofit Terms; Industry Terms: Not Available to Industry
How to cite: MSCV-SNAP-Smo was a gift from Rajat Rohatgi (Addgene plasmid # 31619 ; http://n2t.net/addgene:31619 ; RRID:Addgene_31619)
